>Addgene plasmid #122142 | pIVT/CamKII gamma CA | addgene full sequence | sequence record 238588 | Addgene NGS Result
CCGCGCGTTGGCCGATTCATTAATGCAGCTGGCACGACAGGTTTCCCGACTGGAAAGCGGGCAGTGAGCG
CAACGCAATTAATGTGAGTTAGCTCACTCATTAGGCACCCCAGGCTTTACACTTTATGCTTCCGGCTCGT
ATGTTGTGTGGAATTGTGAGCGGATAACAATTTCACACAGGAAACAGCTATGACCATGATTACGCCAAGC
TCCAACGATTTAGGTGACACTATAGAAGAGAAGGAATTAATACGACTCACTATAGGGAGAGAGAGAGAAT
TACCCTCACTAAAGGGAGGAGAAGCTTGCTTGTTCTTTTTGCAGAAGCTCAGAATAAACGCTCAACTTTG
GCAGATCAAGCTTGCATGCCTGCAGGCCAGTATGGCCACCACCGCCACCTGCACCCGCTTCACCGACGAC
TACCAGCTTTTCGAGGAGCTCGGCAAGGGTGCCTTCTCAGTGGTCCGGAGGTGTGTAAAGAAAACATCTA
CGCAGGAATATGCTGCAAAAATCATCAATACCAAGAAGTTGTCCGCCCGAGATCATCAGAAACTAGAACG
AGAGGCCCGGATATGCCGACTTCTGAAACATCCAAACATTGTGCGTCTCCATGACAGTATTTCTGAAGAA
GGGTTTCACTACCTCGTGTTTGACCTTGTTACCGGAGGGGAGTTGTTTGAAGACATTGTGGCCAGAGAGT
ACTACAGTGAAGCTGATGCCAGCCACTGTATACATCAGATCCTGGAGAGTGTTAACCACATCCACCAGCA
TGACATCGTCCACCGGGATCTGAAGCCTGAGAACTTGCTGCTGGCGAGTAAATGCAAGGGTGCTGCGGTC
AAGCTAGCTGATTTTGGCCTGGCCATCGAAGTACAGGGAGAGCAGCAGGCTTGGTTTGGTTTTGCCGGCA
CCCCAGGTTACTTGTCCCCTGAGGTCTTGAGGAAAGATCCCTATGGAAAACCTGTGGACATCTGGGCCTG
CGGGGTCATCCTGTATATCCTCCTGGTGGGCTACCCTCCCTTCTGGGATGAGGATCAGCACAAGCTGTAT
CAGCAGATCAAAGCTGGAGCCTACGATTTCCCATCACCAGAATGGGACACAGTCACTCCTGAAGCTAAGA
ACTTGATCAACCAGATGCTGACCATAAACCCTGCAAAGCGCATCACGGCCGACCAGGCTCTCAAGCACCC
ATGGGTCTGTCAACGGTCTACGGTGGCATCCATGATGCATCGCCAAGAGACGGTAGAGTGCTTATAGTAA
GGATCCCCGGGTACCGAGCTCGAATTCGCCCTTCTAGTGACTGACTAGGATCTGGTTACCACTAAACCAG
CCTCAAGAACACCCGAATGGAGTCTCTAAGCTACATAATACCAACTTACACTTTACAAAATGTTGTCCCC
CAAAATGTAGCCATTCGTATCTGCTCCTAATAAAAAGAAAGTTTCTTCACATTCTAAAAAAAAAAAAAAA
AAAAAAAAAAAAACCCCCCCCCCCCAAGGGCGAATTCACTGGCCGTCGTTTTACAACGTCGTGACTGGGA
AAACCCTGGCGTTACCCAACTTAATCGCCTTGCAGCACATCCCCCTTTCGCCAGCTGGCGTAATAGCGAA
GAGGCCCGCACCGATCGCCCTTCCCAACAGTTGCGCAGCCTGAATGGCGAATGGCGCCTGATGCGGTATT
TTCTCCTTACGCATCTGTGCGGTATTTCACACCGCATATGGTGCACTCTCAGTACAATCTGCTCTGATGC
CGCATAGTTAAGCCAGCCCCGACACCCGCCAACACCCGCTGACGCGCCCTGACGGGCTTGTCTGCTCCCG
GCATCCGCTTACAGACAAGCTGTGACCGTCTCCGGGAGCTGCATGTGTCAGAGGTTTTCACCGTCATCAC
CGAAACGCGCGAGACGAAAGGGCCTCGTGATACGCCTATTTTTATAGGTTAATGTCATGATAATAATGGT
TTCTTAGACGTCAGGTGGCACTTTTCGGGGAAATGTGCGCGGAACCCCTATTTGTTTATTTTTCTAAATA
CATTCAAATATGTATCCGCTCATGAGACAATAACCCTGATAAATGCTTCAATAATATTGAAAAAGGAAGA
GTATGAGTATTCAACATTTCCGTGTCGCCCTTATTCCCTTTTTTGCGGCATTTTGCCTTCCTGTTTTTGC
TCACCCAGAAACGCTGGTGAAAGTAAAAGATGCTGAAGATCAGTTGGGTGCACGAGTGGGTTACATCGAA
CTGGATCTCAACAGCGGTAAGATCCTTGAGAGTTTTCGCCCCGAAGAACGTTTTCCAATGATGAGCACTT
TTAAAGTTCTGCTATGTGGCGCGGTATTATCCCGTATTGACGCCGGGCAAGAGCAACTCGGTCGCCGCAT
ACACTATTCTCAGAATGACTTGGTTGAGTACTCACCAGTCACAGAAAAGCATCTTACGGATGGCATGACA
GTAAGAGAATTATGCAGTGCTGCCATAACCATGAGTGATAACACTGCGGCCAACTTACTTCTGACAACGA
TCGGAGGACCGAAGGAGCTAACCGCTTTTTTGCACAACATGGGGGATCATGTAACTCGCCTTGATCGTTG
GGAACCGGAGCTGAATGAAGCCATACCAAACGACGAGCGTGACACCACGATGCCTGTAGCAATGGCAACA
ACGTTGCGCAAACTATTAACTGGCGAACTACTTACTCTAGCTTCCCGGCAACAATTAATAGACTGGATGG
AGGCGGATAAAGTTGCAGGACCACTTCTGCGCTCGGCCCTTCCGGCTGGCTGGTTTATTGCTGATAAATC
TGGAGCCGGTGAGCGTGGGTCTCGCGGTATCATTGCAGCACTGGGGCCAGATGGTAAGCCCTCCCGTATC
GTAGTTATCTACACGACGGGGAGTCAGGCAACTATGGATGAACGAAATAGACAGATCGCTGAGATAGGTG
CCTCACTGATTAAGCATTGGTAACTGTCAGACCAAGTTTACTCATATATACTTTAGATTGATTTAAAACT
TCATTTTTAATTTAAAAGGATCTAGGTGAAGATCCTTTTTGATAATCTCATGACCAAAATCCCTTAACGT
GAGTTTTCGTTCCACTGAGCGTCAGACCCCGTAGAAAAGATCAAAGGATCTTCTTGAGATCCTTTTTTTC
TGCGCGTAATCTGCTGCTTGCAAACAAAAAAACCACCGCTACCAGCGGTGGTTTGTTTGCCGGATCAAGA
GCTACCAACTCTTTTTCCGAAGGTAACTGGCTTCAGCAGAGCGCAGATACCAAATACTGTTCTTCTAGTG
TAGCCGTAGTTAGGCCACCACTTCAAGAACTCTGTAGCACCGCCTACATACCTCGCTCTGCTAATCCTGT
TACCAGTGGCTGCTGCCAGTGGCGATAAGTCGTGTCTTACCGGGTTGGACTCAAGACGATAGTTACCGGA
TAAGGCGCAGCGGTCGGGCTGAACGGGGGGTTCGTGCACACAGCCCAGCTTGGAGCGAACGACCTACACC
GAACTGAGATACCTACAGCGTGAGCTATGAGAAAGCGCCACGCTTCCCGAAGGGAGAAAGGCGGACAGGT
ATCCGGTAAGCGGCAGGGTCGGAACAGGAGAGCGCACGAGGGAGCTTCCAGGGGGAAACGCCTGGTATCT
TTATAGTCCTGTCGGGTTTCGCCACCTCTGACTTGAGCGTCGATTTTTGTGATGCTCGTCAGGGGGGCGG
AGCCTATGGAAAAACGCCAGCAACGCGGCCTTTTTACGGTTCCTGGCCTTTTGCTGGCCTTTTGCTCACA
TGTTCTTTCCTGCGTTATCCCCTGATTCTGTGGATAACCGTATTACCGCCTTTGAGTGAGCTGATACCGC
TCGCCGCAGCCGAACGACCGAGCGCAGCGAGTCAGTGAGCGAGGAAGCGGAAGAGCGCCCAATACGCAAA
CCGCCTCTCC
Features (pLannotate 1.2.2; 17 found; start..end, strand, type, name):
     80..101     +  protein_bind   CAP binding site: CAP binding activates transcription in the presence of cAMP. E. coli catabolite activator protein
    116..146     +  promoter       lac promoter: promoter for the E. coli lac operon
    154..170     +  protein_bind   lac operator: The lac repressor binds to the lac operator to inhibit transcription in E. coli. This inhibition can be relieved by adding lactose or isopropyl-β-D-thiogalactopyranoside (IPTG). lac repressor encoded by lacI
    218..236     +  promoter       SP6 promoter: promoter for bacteriophage SP6 RNA polymerase
    248..266     +  promoter       T7 promoter: promoter for bacteriophage T7 RNA polymerase
    309..351     +  5'UTR          Xenopus globin 5'-UTR: translational enhancer from the 5'-UTR of the major beta-globin gene of Xenopus laevis
    358..376     -  misc_feature   MCS (fragment): pUC18/19 multiple cloning site
    382..1254    +  CDS            Camk2g (fragment): KCC2G_RAT - Experimental evidence at protein level: Swiss-Prot protein existence level 1. Calcium/calmodulin-dependent protein kinase that functions autonomously after Ca(2+)/calmodulin-binding and autophosphorylation, and is involved in sarcoplasmic reticulum Ca(2+) transport in skeletal muscle and may function in dendritic spine and synapse formation and neuronal plasticity. In slow-twitch muscles, is involved in regulation of sarcoplasmic reticulum (SR) Ca(2+) transport and in fast-twitch muscle participates in the control of Ca(2+) release from the SR through phosphorylation of the ryanodi
   1260..1287    -  misc_feature   MCS (fragment): pUC18/19 multiple cloning site
   1325..1450    +  3'UTR          Xenopus globin 3'-UTR: 3'-UTR of the major beta-globin gene of Xenopus laevis
   1504..1661    +  CDS            lacZα (fragment): LacZα fragment of β-galactosidase; lacZ fragment
   1667..1766    -  misc_feature   bom (fragment): basis of mobility region from pBR322
   1868..1903    -  CDS            rop (fragment): Rop protein, which maintains plasmids at low copy number; rop
   1998..2102    +  promoter       AmpR promoter: bla
   2103..2963    +  CDS            AmpR: β-lactamase; bla; confers resistance to ampicillin, carbenicillin, and related antibiotics
   3134..3722    +  rep_origin     ori: high-copy-number ColE1/pMB1/pBR322/pUC origin of replication
   3905..67      +  CDS            lacI (fragment) (across the origin): lac repressor; lacI; The lac repressor binds to the lac operator to inhibit transcription in E. coli. This inhibition can be relieved by adding lactose or isopropyl-β-D-thiogalactopyranoside (IPTG).
