[The description below was written by a language model from this plasmid's Addgene catalogue record and pLannotate feature annotations shown in this document.]
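Description:
pIVT/CamKII gamma CA is a small, high-copy bacterial plasmid (about 3.9 kb in the sequenced record) designed as a template for in vitro transcription rather than for direct expression in cells. It is built on the pIVT backbone, a pUC-type vector with a ColE1/pMB1-family origin of replication and an ampicillin resistance gene (β-lactamase with its own promoter) for propagation and selection in E. coli. Remnants of the parental cloning vector are also annotated, including the lac promoter/operator region and fragments of lacZα, lacI, rop and bom. These play no evident role in the construct's intended use.

The payload is an 873 bp fragment of mouse Camk2g encoding the first 291 amino acids of CaMKII gamma. The record describes this truncation as constitutively active. This fits a design that keeps the N-terminal kinase domain and drops the downstream regulatory region that normally makes activity calcium/calmodulin-dependent, although the record does not spell out the mechanism. The fragment was cloned between PstI and BamHI sites, both retained, and lies downstream of a T7 promoter. An SP6 promoter is annotated just upstream in the same orientation. The coding sequence is flanked by the Xenopus laevis β-globin 5′ UTR, which acts as a translational enhancer, and the β-globin 3′ UTR, an arrangement commonly used to improve translation and stability of synthetic transcripts in oocytes, eggs and embryos. No epitope tag or reporter is annotated.

The stated purpose is to produce RNA encoding constitutively active CaMKII gamma. The associated work concerns calcium-dependent signalling during mouse egg activation, so the RNA is presumably introduced into eggs to supply kinase activity independently of calcium signals.
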