Addgene plasmid #122142: pIVT/CamKII gamma CA
Purpose: For making constitutively active CamKII gamma RNA
Depositing lab: Carmen Williams. Depositing organization: National Institute of Environmental Health Sciences (NIEHS). Publication: Calcium influx-mediated signaling is required for complete mouse egg activation. Miao YL, Stein P, Jefferson WN, Padilla-Banks E, Williams CJ. Proc Natl Acad Sci U S A. 2012 Mar 13;109(11):4169-74. Epub 2012 Feb 27. 10.1073/pnas.1112333109 PubMed 22371584.
Backbone
  Vector backbone: pIVT
  Backbone manufacturer: Carmen Williams
  Backbone size w/o insert (bp): 3059
  Vector type: For in vitro transcription
Growth in bacteria
  Bacterial resistance: Ampicillin, 100 μg/mL
  Growth temperature: 37°C
  Growth strain: DH5alpha
  Copy number: High Copy
Gene/Insert
  Gene/Insert name: constitutively active CamKII gamma
  Species: M. musculus (mouse)
  Insert size (bp): 873
  Mutation: First 291 amino acid residues of CaMKII gamma
  Entrez Gene: Camk2g (a.k.a. Camkg)
  Promoter: T7
  Cloning method: Restriction Enzyme; 5′ cloning site Pst1 (not destroyed); 3′ cloning site BamH1 (not destroyed)
  Sequencing primers: 5′ T7
Terms and licenses: Academic/Nonprofit Terms; Industry Terms: Not Available to Industry
How to cite: pIVT/CamKII gamma CA was a gift from Carmen Williams (Addgene plasmid # 122142 ; http://n2t.net/addgene:122142 ; RRID:Addgene_122142)
